Addgene plasmid #79950: pCMV-EPN-35
Purpose: Late1-I3-01-myc-4GS-PX
Depositing lab: Neil King. Depositing organization: University of Washington. Publication: Designed proteins induce the formation of nanocage-containing extracellular vesicles. Votteler J, Ogohara C, Yi S, Hsia Y, Nattermann U, Belnap DM, King NP, Sundquist WI. Nature. 2016 Dec 8;540(7632):292-295. doi: 10.1038/nature20607. Epub 2016 Nov 30. PubMed 27919066.
Backbone
  Vector backbone: pCMV
  Backbone size w/o insert (bp): 5443
  Modifications to backbone: Inserts were cloned into the Kpn1 and Xho1 sites
  Vector type: Mammalian Expression, Bacterial Expression
  Selectable markers: Neomycin (select with G418)
Growth in bacteria
  Bacterial resistance: Ampicillin, 100 μg/mL
  Growth temperature: 37°C
  Growth strain: DH5alpha
  Copy number: High Copy
Gene/Insert
  Gene/Insert name: EPN-35
Terms and licenses: Academic/Nonprofit Terms; Industry Terms: Not Available to Industry
How to cite: pCMV-EPN-35 was a gift from Neil King (Addgene plasmid # 79950 ; http://n2t.net/addgene:79950 ; RRID:Addgene_79950)
