[The description below was written by a language model from this plasmid's Addgene catalogue record.]
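Description:
pCMV-EPN-35 is a mammalian expression plasmid built on a pCMV backbone (about 5.4 kb without the insert), with the EPN-35 coding sequence cloned between the KpnI and XhoI sites. It is maintained as a high-copy plasmid in E. coli under ampicillin selection and carries a neomycin resistance marker, allowing G418 selection of transfected mammalian cells. The record lists it as both a mammalian and bacterial expression vector. The backbone name implies that a CMV promoter drives the insert, but no feature table is provided, so the promoter, polyadenylation signal and replication origins are not explicitly documented.

The insert is summarised as Late1-I3-01-myc-4GS-PX, a modular fusion protein read from N- to C-terminus. I3-01 is a computationally designed self-assembling protein subunit that forms a nanocage. The myc element is a standard epitope tag for detection by immunoblotting or immunostaining, and 4GS denotes a flexible glycine-serine linker separating it from the C-terminal PX module. "Late1" suggests a viral late-domain-type motif of the kind that recruits cellular ESCRT budding machinery, and "PX" suggests a phosphoinositide-binding PX domain for membrane association, but the record does not define either element or give its source.

EPN-35 belongs to a series of designed constructs from a study showing that engineered proteins can induce release of nanocage-containing extracellular vesicles from cells. This variant appears to test a particular arrangement of budding, assembly and membrane-binding modules, and it would typically be transfected into cultured mammalian cells to assess vesicle formation and release.
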