>Addgene plasmid #79950 | pCMV-EPN-35 | depositor partial sequence | sequence record 150585 | EPN-35
CTAGAATTATCGATCCGGAGGTACCATGCTGCAGTCTCGTCCGGAACCGACCGCACCGCCGGAAGAATCT
TTCCGTTCTGGTGTTGAAACCACCACGCCACCGCAAAAACAGGAGCCGATCGACAAAGAACTGTACCCGC
TGACCTCTCTGCGTTCTCTGTTCGGTAACGACCCGTCTTCTCAGAAGATCGAAGAGCTGTTCAAGAAACA
CAAGATCGTTGCCGTGCTGCGTGCCAATAGTGTGGAAGAAGCGAAAAAGAAAGCGCTGGCGGTTTTCCTG
GGCGGCGTTCATCTGATTGAAATTACCTTTACCGTGCCGGATGCGGATACCGTGATTAAGGAACTGAGCT
TTCTGAAGGAAATGGGCGCGATTATTGGTGCGGGCACCGTGACCAGCGTGGAGCAGTGCCGTAAAGCGGT
GGAAAGTGGCGCCGAATTCATTGTGAGTCCGCACCTGGACGAGGAAATTAGCCAATTTTGCAAGGAGAAG
GGTGTGTTCTATATGCCAGGCGTTATGACCCCGACCGAACTGGTGAAAGCCATGAAACTGGGCCATACCA
TCTTAAAACTGTTTCCGGGTGAGGTGGTGGGTCCGCAGTTTGTTAAAGCGATGAAAGGTCCGTTTCCGAA
TGTGAAATTTGTGCCAACCGGCGGTGTTAATCTGGACAATGTGTGCGAATGGTTCAAAGCGGGCGTGCTG
GCCGTGGGCGTGGGCAGCGCGTTAGTGAAAGGCACCCCGGTGGAAGTGGCGGAAAAGGCCAAGGCGTTCG
TTGAGAAGATTCGTGGCTGCACCGAACAGAAGCTGATCTCCGAAGAAGACCTGGGTAGCGGTAGCGCGGT
GGCGCAACAACTGCGTGCGGAAAGCGATTTTGAACAGCTGCCGGATGATGTGGCGATTAGCGCGAATATT
GCGGATATTGAAGAAAAACGTGGCTTTACCAGCCACTTCGTGTTTGTGATTGAAGTGAAAACCAAAGGCG
GCAGCAAATATCTGATCTATCGTCGTTATCGTCAGTTTCATGCGCTGCAGAGCAAATTAGAAGAACGTTT
TGGCCCGGATAGCAAGAGCAGCGCGTTAGCGTGCACCCTGCCAACCTTACCGGCGAAAGTGTATGTGGGC
GTGAAACAGGAGATCGCGGAAATGCGTATTCCAGCCCTGAACGCGTATATGAAAAGCCTGCTGAGCCTGC
CGGTGTGGGTGCTGATGGACGAGGACGTGCGCATTTTCTTTTATCAAAGCCCGTACGACAGTGAGCAAGT
TCCGCAGGCGCTGCGTCGTTGACTCGAGAAGCTTGCTAGCAGATCTT
