>Addgene plasmid #79950 | pCMV-EPN-35 | addgene partial sequence | sequence record 162140 | CMV-F 5'-CGCAAATGGGCGGTAGGCGTG-3'
TCTCTGGCTAACTAGAGAACCCACTGCTTACTGGCTTATCGAAATTAATACGACTCACTATAGGGAGACC
CAAGCTGGCTAGCGTTTAAACGGGCCCTCTAGAATTATCGATCCGGAGGTACCATGCTGCAGTCTCGTCC
GGAACCGACCGCACCGCCGGAAGAATCTTTCCGTTCTGGTGTTGAAACCACCACGCCACCGCAAAAACAG
GAGCCGATCGACAAAGAACTGTACCCGCTGACCTCTCTGCGTTCTCTGTTCGGTAACGACCCGTCTTCTC
AGAAGATCGAAGAGCTGTTCAAGAAACACAAGATCGTTGCCGTGCTGCGTGCCAATAGTGTGGAAGAAGC
GAAAAAGAAAGCGCTGGCGGTTTTCCTGGGCGGCGTTCATCTGATTGAAATTACCTTTACCGTGCCGGAT
GCGGATACCGTGATTAAGGAACTGAGCTTTCTGAAGGAAATGGGCGCGATTATTGGTGCGGGCACCGTGA
CCAGCGTGGAGCAGTGCCGTAAAGCGGTGGAAAGTGGCGCCGAATTCATTGTGAGTCCGCACCTGGACGA
GGAAATTAGCCAATTTTGCAAGGAGAAGGGTGTGTTCTATATGCCAGGCGTTATGACCCCGACCGAACTG
GTGAAAGCCATGAAACTGGGCCATACCATCTTAAAACTGTTTCCGGGTGAGGTGGTGGGTCCGCAGTTTG
TTAAAGCGATGAAAGGTCCGTTTCCGAATGTGAAATTTGTGCCAACCGGCGGTGTTAATCTGGACAATGT
GTGCGAATGGTTCAAAGCGGGCGTGCTGGCCGTGGGCGTGGGCAGCGCGTTAGTGAAAGGCACCCCGGTG
GAAGTGGCGGAAAAGGCCAAGGCGTTCGTTGAGAAGATTCGTGGCTGCACCGAACAGAAGCTGATCTCCG
AAGAAGACCTGGGTAGCGGTAGCGCGGTGGCGCAACAACTGCGTGCGGAAAGCGATTTTGAACAGCTGCC
G
