>Addgene plasmid #79950 | pCMV-EPN-35 | addgene partial sequence | sequence record 162141 | Bglob-pA-R 5'-ttttggcagagggaaaaaga-3'
GAGTCAACGACGCAGCGCCTGCGGAACTTGCTCACTGTCGTACGGGCTTTGATAAAAGAAAATGCGCACG
TCCTCGTCCATCAGCACCCACACCGGCAGGCTCAGCAGGCTTTTCATATACGCGTTCAGGGCTGGAATAC
GCATTTCCGCGATCTCCTGTTTCACGCCCACATACACTTTCGCCGGTAAGGTTGGCAGGGTGCACGCTAA
CGCGCTGCTCTTGCTATCCGGGCCAAAACGTTCTTCTAATTTGCTCTGCAGCGCATGAAACTGACGATAA
CGACGATAGATCAGATATTTGCTGCCGCCTTTGGTTTTCACTTCAATCACAAACACGAAGTGGCTGGTAA
AGCCACGTTTTTCTTCAATATCCGCAATATTCGCGCTAATCGCCACATCATCCGGCAGCTGTTCAAAATC
GCTTTCCGCACGCAGTTGTTGCGCCACCGCGCTACCGCTACCCAGGTCTTCTTCGGAGATCAGCTTCTGT
TCGGTGCAGCCACGAATCTTCTCAACGAACGCCTTGGCCTTTTCCGCCACTTCCACCGGGGTGCCTTTCA
CTAACGCGCTGCCCACGCCCACGGCCAGCACGCCCGCTTTGAACCATTCGCACACATTGTCCAGATTAAC
ACCGCCGGTTGGCACAAATTTCACATTCGGAAACGGACCTTTCATCGCTTTAACAAACTGCGGACCCACC
ACCTCACCCGGAAACAGTTTTAAGATGGTATGGCCCAGTTTCATGGCTTTCACCAGTTCGGTCGGGGTCA
TAACGCCTGGCATATAGAACACACCCTTCTCCTTGCAAAATTGGCTAATTTCCTCGTCCAGGTGCGGACT
CACAATGAATTCGGCGCCACTTT
